>Addgene plasmid #203597 | CSII-TK-MCS | addgene full sequence | sequence record 409604 | Addgene NGS Result
GACGGATCGGGAGATCTCCCGATCCCCTATGGTGCACTCTCAGTACAATCTGCTCTGATGCCGCATAGTT
AAGCCAGTATCTGCTCCCTGCTTGTGTGTTGGAGGTCGCTGAGTAGTGCGCGAGCAAAATTTAAGCTACA
ACAAGGCAAGGCTTGACCGACAATTGCATGAAGAATCTGCTTAGGGTTAGGCGTTTTGCGCTGCTTCGCG
ATGTACGGGCCAGATATACGCGTTGACATTGATTATTGACTAGTTATTAATAGTAATCAATTACGGGGTC
ATTAGTTCATAGCCCATATATGGAGTTCCGCGTTACATAACTTACGGTAAATGGCCCGCCTGGCTGACCG
CCCAACGACCCCCGCCCATTGACGTCAATAATGACGTATGTTCCCATAGTAACGCCAATAGGGACTTTCC
ATTGACGTCAATGGGTGGAGTATTTACGGTAAACTGCCCACTTGGCAGTACATCAAGTGTATCATATGCC
AAGTACGCCCCCTATTGACGTCAATGACGGTAAATGGCCCGCCTGGCATTATGCCCAGTACATGACCTTA
TGGGACTTTCCTACTTGGCAGTACATCTACGTATTAGTCATCGCTATTACCATGGTGATGCGGTTTTGGC
AGTACATCAATGGGCGTGGATAGCGGTTTGACTCACGGGGATTTCCAAGTCTCCACCCCATTGACGTCAA
TGGGAGTTTGTTTTGGCACCAAAATCAACGGGACTTTCCAAAATGTCGTAACAACTCCGCCCCATTGACG
CAAATGGGCGGTAGGCGTGTACGGTGGGAGGTCTATATAAGCAGCGCGTTTTGCCTGTACTGGGTCTCTC
TGGTTAGACCAGATCTGAGCCTGGGAGCTCTCTGGCTAACTAGGGAACCCACTGCTTAAGCCTCAATAAA
GCTTGCCTTGAGTGCTTCAAGTAGTGTGTGCCCGTCTGTTGTGTGACTCTGGTAACTAGAGATCCCTCAG
ACCCTTTTAGTCAGTGTGGAAAATCTCTAGCAGTGGCGCCCGAACAGGGACTTGAAAGCGAAAGGGAAAC
CAGAGGAGCTCTCTCGACGCAGGACTCGGCTTGCTGAAGCGCGCACGGCAAGAGGCGAGGGGCGGCGACT
GGTGAGTACGCCAAAAATTTTGACTAGCGGAGGCTAGAAGGAGAGAGATGGGTGCGAGAGCGTCAGTATT
AAGCGGGGGAGAATTAGATCGCGATGGGAAAAAATTCGGTTAAGGCCAGGGGGAAAGAAAAAATATAAAT
TAAAACATATAGTATGGGCAAGCAGGGAGCTAGAACGATTCGCAGTTAATCCTGGCCTGTTAGAAACATC
AGAAGGCTGTAGACAAATACTGGGACAGCTACAACCATCCCTTCAGACAGGATCAGAAGAACTTAGATCA
TTATATAATACAGTAGCAACCCTCTATTGTGTGCATCAAAGGATAGAGATAAAAGACACCAAGGAAGCTT
TAGACAAGATAGAGGAAGAGCAAAACAAAAGTAAGACCACCGCACAGCAAGGGCCGCTGATCTTCAGACC
TGGAGGAGGAGATATGAGGGACAATTGGAGAAGTGAATTATATAAATATAAAGTAGTAAAAATTGAACCA
TTAGGAGTAGCACCCACCAAGGCAAAGAGAAGAGTGGTGCAGAGAGAAAAAAGAGCAGTGGGAATAGGAG
CTTTGTTCCTTGGGTTCTTGGGAGCAGCAGGAAGCACTATGGGCGCAGCGTCAATGACGCTGACGGTACA
GGCCAGACAATTATTGTCTGGTATAGTGCAGCAGCAGAACAATTTGCTGAGGGCTATTGAGGCGCAACAG
CATCTGTTGCAACTCACAGTCTGGGGCATCAAGCAGCTCCAGGCAAGAATCCTGGCTGTGGAAAGATACC
TAAAGGATCAACAGCTCCTGGGGATTTGGGGTTGCTCTGGAAAACTCATTTGCACCACTGCTGTGCCTTG
GAATGCTAGTTGGAGTAATAAATCTCTGGAACAGATTTGGAATCACACGACCTGGATGGAGTGGGACAGA
GAAATTAACAATTACACAAGCTTAATACACTCCTTAATTGAAGAATCGCAAAACCAGCAAGAAAAGAATG
AACAAGAATTATTGGAATTAGATAAATGGGCAAGTTTGTGGAATTGGTTTAACATAACAAATTGGCTGTG
GTATATAAAATTATTCATAATGATAGTAGGAGGCTTGGTAGGTTTAAGAATAGTTTTTGCTGTACTTTCT
ATAGTGAATAGAGTTAGGCAGGGATATTCACCATTATCGTTTCAGACCCACCTCCCAACCCCGAGGGGAC
CCGACAGGCCCGAAGGAATAGAAGAAGAAGGTGGAGAGAGAGACAGAGACAGATCCATTCGATTAGTGAA
CGGATCTACAAATGGCAGTATTCATCCACAATTTTAAAAGAAAAGGGGGGATTGGGGGGTACAGTGCAGG
GGAAAGAATAGTAGACATAATAGCAACAGACATACAAACTAAAGAATTACAAAAACAAATTACAAAAATT
CAAAATTTTCGGGTTTATTACAGGGACAGCAGAAATTCACTTTGAATTAATTCAAGCTTCGTGAGGCTCC
GGTGCCCGTCAGTGGGCAGAGCGCACATCGCCCACAGTCCCCGAGAAGTTGGGGGGAGGGGTCGGCAATT
GAACCGGTCCGTGGCCCCTTGCTCGCGTTTGCTGGCGGTGTCCCCGGAAGAAATATATTTGCATGTCTTT
AGTTCTATGATGACACAAACCCCGCCCAGCGTCTTGTCATTGGCGAATTCGAACACGCAGATGCAGTCGG
GGCGGCGCGGTCCCAGGTCCACTTCGCATATTAAGGTGACGCGTGTGGCCTCGAACACCGAGCGACCCTG
CAGCGACCCGCTTAGCGGCCGCGGGTCATAAAAATGGCGCTGGAAAAATCAGCTTATGGACTGGATCCTC
TAGAGTTAACATCGAGGGATCAAGCTTATCGATAATCAACCTCTGGATTACAAAATTTGTGAAAGATTGA
CTGGTATTCTTAACTATGTTGCTCCTTTTACGCTATGTGGATACGCTGCTTTAATGCCTTTGTATCATGC
TATTGCTTCCCGTATGGCTTTCATTTTCTCCTCCTTGTATAAATCCTGGTTGCTGTCTCTTTATGAGGAG
TTGTGGCCCGTTGTCAGGCAACGTGGCGTGGTGTGCACTGTGTTTGCTGACGCAACCCCCACTGGTTGGG
GCATTGCCACCACCTGTCAGCTCCTTTCCGGGACTTTCGCTTTCCCCCTCCCTATTGCCACGGCGGAACT
CATCGCCGCCTGCCTTGCCCGCTGCTGGACAGGGGCTCGGCTGTTGGGCACTGACAATTCCGTGGTGTTG
TCGGGGAAGCTGACGTCCTTTCCATGGCTGCTCGCCTGTGTTGCCACCTGGATTCTGCGCGGGACGTCCT
TCTGCTACGTCCCTTCGGCCCTCAATCCAGCGGACCTTCCTTCCCGCGGCCTGCTGCCGGCTCTGCGGCC
TCTTCCGCGTCTTCGCCTTCGCCCTCAGACGAGTCGGATCTCCCTTTGGGCCGCCTCCCCGCATCGATAC
CGTCGAGACCTAGAAAAACATGGAGCAATCACAAGTAGCAATACAGCAGCTACCAATGCTGATTGTGCCT
GGCTAGAAGCACAAGAGGAGGAGGAGGTGGGTTTTCCAGTCACACCTCAGGTACCTTTAAGACCAATGAC
TTACAAGGCAGCTGTAGATCTTAGCCACTTTTTAAAAGAAAAGGGGGGACTGGAAGGGCTAATTCACTCC
CAACGAAGACAAGATATCCTTGATCTGTGGATCTACCACACACAAGGCTACTTCCCTGATTGGCAGAACT
ACACACCAGGGCCAGGGATCAGATATCCACTGACCTTTGGATGGTGCTACAAGCTAGTACCAGTTGAGCA
AGAGAAGGTAGAAGAAGCCAATGAAGGAGAGAACACCCGCTTGTTACACCCTGTGAGCCTGCATGGGATG
GATGACCCGGAGAGAGAAGTATTAGAGTGGAGGTTTGACAGCCGCCTAGCATTTCATCACATGGCCCGAG
AGCTGCATCCGGACTGTACTGGGTCTCTCTGGTTAGACCAGATCTGAGCCTGGGAGCTCTCTGGCTAACT
AGGGAACCCACTGCTTAAGCCTCAATAAAGCTTGCCTTGAGTGCTTCAAGTAGTGTGTGCCCGTCTGTTG
TGTGACTCTGGTAACTAGAGATCCCTCAGACCCTTTTAGTCAGTGTGGAAAATCTCTAGCAGGGCCCGTT
TAAACCCGCTGATCAGCCTCGACTGTGCCTTCTAGTTGCCAGCCATCTGTTGTTTGCCCCTCCCCCGTGC
CTTCCTTGACCCTGGAAGGTGCCACTCCCACTGTCCTTTCCTAATAAAATGAGGAAATTGCATCGCATTG
TCTGAGTAGGTGTCATTCTATTCTGGGGGGTGGGGTGGGGCAGGACAGCAAGGGGGAGGATTGGGAAGAC
AATAGCAGGCATGCTGGGGATGCGGTGGGCTCTATGGCTTCTGAGGCGGAAAGAACCAGCTGGGGCTCTA
GGGGGTATCCCC
[124 nt withheld, positions 4563-4686]
C
[91 nt withheld, positions 4688-4778]
A
[49 nt withheld, positions 4780-4828]
CCTTTGACGTTGGAGTCCACGTTCTTT
[37 nt withheld, positions 4856-4892]
ACCCTATCTCGGTCTATTCTTTTGATTTATAAGGGATTTTGCCGATTTCGGCCTATTGGTTAAAAAATGA
GCTGATTTAACAAAAATTTAACGCGAATTAATTCTGTGGAATGTGTGTCAGTTAGGGTGTGGAAAGTCCC
CAGGCTCCCCAGCAGGCAGAAGTATGCAAAGCATGCATCTCAATTAGTCAGCAACCAGGTGTGGAAAGTC
CCCAGGCTCCCCAGCAGGCAGAAGTATGCAAAGCATGCATCTCAATTAGTCAGCAACCATAGTCCCGCCC
CTAACTCCGCCCATCCCGCCCCTAACTCCGCCCAGTTCCGCCCATTCTCCGCCCCATGGCTGACTAATTT
TTTTTATTTATGCAGAGGCCGAGGCCGCCTCTGCCTCTGAGCTATTCCAGAAGTAGTGAGGAGGCTTTTT
TGGAGGCCTAGGCTTTTGCAAAAAGCTCCCGGGAGCTTGTATATCCATTTTCGGATCTGATCAGCACGTG
TTGACAATTAATCATCGGCATAGTATATCGGCATAGTATAATACGACAAGGTGAGGAACTAAACCATGGC
CAAGTTGACCAGTGCCGTTCCGGTGCTCACCGCGCGCGACGTCGCCGGAGCGGTCGAGTTCTGGACCGAC
CGGCTCGGGTTCTCCCGGGACTTCGTGGAGGACGACTTCGCCGGTGTGGTCCGGGACGACGTGACCCTGT
TCATCAGCGCGGTCCAGGACCAGGTGGTGCCGGACAACACCCTGGCCTGGGTGTGGGTGCGCGGCCTGGA
CGAGCTGTACGCCGAGTGGTCGGAGGTCGTGTCCACGAACTTCCGGGACGCCTCCGGGCCGGCCATGACC
GAGATCGGCGAGCAGCCGTGGGGGCGGGAGTTCGCCCTGCGCGACCCGGCCGGCAACTGCGTGCACTTCG
TGGCCGAGGAGCAGGACTGACACGTGCTACGAGATTTCGATTCCACCGCCGCCTTCTATGAAAGGTTGGG
CTTCGGAATCGTTTTCCGGGACGCCGGCTGGATGATCCTCCAGCGCGGGGATCTCATGCTGGAGTTCTTC
GCCCACCCCAACTTGTTTATTGCAGCTTATAATGGTTACAAATAAAGCAATAGCATCACAAATTTCACAA
ATAAAGCATTTTTTTCACTGCATTCTAGTTGTGGTTTGTCCAAACTCATCAATGTATCTTATCATGTCTG
TATACCGTCGACCTCTAGCTAGAGCTTGGCGTAATCATGGTCATAGCTGTTTCCTGTGTGAAATTGTTAT
CCGCTCACAATTCCACACAACATACGAGCCGGAAGCATAAAGTGTAAAGCCTGGGGTGCCTAATGAGTGA
GCTAACTCACATTAATTGCGTTGCGCTCACTGCCCGCTTTCCAGTCGGGAAACCTGTCGTGCCAGCTGCA
TTAATGAATCGGCCAACGCGCGGGGAGAGGCGGTTTGCGTATTGGGCGCTCTTCCGCTTCCTCGCTCACT
GACTCGCTGCGCTCGGTCGTTCGGCTGCGGCGAGCGGTATCAGCTCACTCAAAGGCGGTAATACGGTTAT
CCACAGAATCAGGGGATAACGCAGGAAAGAACATGTGAGCAAAAGGCCAGCAAAAGGCCAGGAACCGTAA
AAAGGCCGCGTTGCTGGCGTTTTTCCATAGGCTCCGCCCCCCTGACGAGCATCACAAAAATCGACGCTCA
AGTCAGAGGTGGCGAAACCCGACAGGACTATAAAGATACCAGGCGTTTCCCCCTGGAAGCTCCCTCGTGC
GCTCTCCTGTTCCGACCCTGCCGCTTACCGGATACCTGTCCGCCTTTCTCCCTTCGGGAAGCGTGGCGCT
TTCTCATAGCTCACGCTGTAGGTATCTCAGTTCGGTGTAGGTCGTTCGCTCCAAGCTGGGCTGTGTGCAC
GAACCCCCCGTTCAGCCCGACCGCTGCGCCTTATCCGGTAACTATCGTCTTGAGTCCAACCCGGTAAGAC
ACGACTTATCGCCACTGGCAGCAGCCACTGGTAACAGGATTAGCAGAGCGAGGTATGTAGGCGGTGCTAC
AGAGTTCTTGAAGTGGTGGCCTAACTACGGCTACACTAGAAGAACAGTATTTGGTATCTGCGCTCTGCTG
AAGCCAGTTACCTTCGGAAAAAGAGTTGGTAGCTCTTGATCCGGCAAACAAACCACCGCTGGTAGCGGTG
GTTTTTTTGTTTGCAAGCAGCAGATTACGCGCAGAAAAAAAGGATCTCAAGAAGATCCTTTGATCTTTTC
TACGGGGTCTGACGCTCAGTGGAACGAAAACTCACGTTAAGGGATTTTGGTCATGAGATTATCAAAAAGG
ATCTTCACCTAGATCCTTTTAAATTAAAAATGAAGTTTTAAATCAATCTAAAGTATATATGAGTAAACTT
GGTCTGACAGTTACCAATGCTTAATCAGTGAGGCACCTATCTCAGCGATCTGTCTATTTCGTTCATCCAT
AGTTGCCTGACTCCCCGTCGTGTAGATAACTACGATACGGGAGGGCTTACCATCTGGCCCCAGTGCTGCA
ATGATACCGCGAGACCCACGCTCACCGGCTCCAGATTTATCAGCAATAAACCAGCCAGCCGGAAGGGCCG
AGCGCAGAAGTGGTCCTGCAACTTTATCCGCCTCCATCCAGTCTATTAATTGTTGCCGGGAAGCTAGAGT
AAGTAGTTCGCCAGTTAATAGTTTGCGCAACGTTGTTGCCATTGCTACAGGCATCGTGGTGTCACGCTCG
TCGTTTGGTATGGCTTCATTCAGCTCCGGTTCCCAACGATCAAGGCGAGTTACATGATCCCCCATGTTGT
GCAAAAAAGCGGTTAGCTCCTTCGGTCCTCCGATCGTTGTCAGAAGTAAGTTGGCCGCAGTGTTATCACT
CATGGTTATGGCAGCACTGCATAATTCTCTTACTGTCATGCCATCCGTAAGATGCTTTTCTGTGACTGGT
GAGTACTCAACCAAGTCATTCTGAGAATAGTGTATGCGGCGACCGAGTTGCTCTTGCCCGGCGTCAATAC
GGGATAATACCGCGCCACATAGCAGAACTTTAAAAGTGCTCATCATTGGAAAACGTTCTTCGGGGCGAAA
ACTCTCAAGGATCTTACCGCTGTTGAGATCCAGTTCGATGTAACCCACTCGTGCACCCAACTGATCTTCA
GCATCTTTTACTTTCACCAGCGTTTCTGGGTGAGCAAAAACAGGAAGGCAAAATGCCGCAAAAAAGGGAA
TAAGGGCGACACGGAAATGTTGAATACTCATACTCTTCCTTTTTCAATATTATTGAAGCATTTATCAGGG
TTATTGTCTCATGAGCGGATACATATTTGAATGTATTTAGAAAAATAAACAAATAGGGGTTCCGCGCACA
TTTCCCCGAAAAGTGCCACCTGACGTC
Features (pLannotate 1.2.2; 29 found; start..end, strand, type, name):
     28..80      -  misc_feature   bom (fragment): basis of mobility region from pBR322
    235..614     +  enhancer       CMV enhancer: human cytomegalovirus immediate early enhancer
    615..814     +  promoter       CMV promoter: human cytomegalovirus (CMV) immediate early promoter
    832..1012    +  LTR            5' LTR (truncated): truncated 5' long terminal repeat (LTR) from HIV-1
   1059..1184    +  misc_feature   HIV-1 Ψ: packaging signal of human immunodeficiency virus type 1
   1168..1506    +  CDS            HIV-1 gag (fragment): gag protein from human immunodeficiency virus 1; gag
   1676..1909    +  misc_feature   RRE: The Rev response element (RRE) of HIV-1 allows for Rev-dependent mRNA export from the nucleus to the cytoplasm.
   2286..2386    +  CDS            Rev (fragment): human immunodeficiency virus 1 (HIV-1) Rev protein; rev; enhances nuclear export of unspliced and incompletely spliced viral mRNAs
   2412..2529    +  misc_feature   cPPT/CTS: central polypurine tract and central termination sequence of HIV-1
   2604..2664    +  promoter       EF-1α core promoter (fragment): core promoter for human elongation factor EF-1α
   2740..2884    +  promoter       HSV TK promoter: herpes simplex virus thymidine kinase promoter
   2974..3562    +  misc_feature   WPRE: woodchuck hepatitis virus posttranscriptional regulatory element
   3487..4074    +  CDS            nef: NEF_HV112 - Experimental evidence at protein level: Swiss-Prot protein existence level 1. Extracellular Nef protein targets CD4(+) T-lymphocytes for apoptosis by interacting with CXCR4 surface receptors. From Human immunodeficiency virus type 1 group M subtype B (isolate PCV12) (HIV-1).
   4081..4261    +  LTR            5' LTR (truncated): truncated 5' long terminal repeat (LTR) from HIV-1
   4293..4517    +  polyA_signal   bGH poly(A) signal: bovine growth hormone polyadenylation signal
   4521..4542    +  promoter       SV40 promoter (fragment): SV40 enhancer and early promoter
   4563..4991    +  rep_origin     f1 ori (sequence partly withheld): f1 bacteriophage origin of replication; arrow indicates direction of (+) strand synthesis
   5005..5334    +  promoter       SV40 promoter: SV40 enhancer and early promoter
   5382..5429    +  promoter       EM7 promoter: synthetic bacterial promoter&nbsp
   5448..5822    +  CDS            BleoR: antibiotic-binding protein; Sh ble from Streptoalloteichus hindustanus; confers resistance to bleomycin, phleomycin, and Zeocin™
   5832..5957    +  CDS            ble (fragment): BLE_KLEPN - Experimental evidence at protein level: Swiss-Prot protein existence level 1. Binding protein with a strong affinity to the bleomycin family of antibiotics. Binds to CL990; an antimitotic-antibiotic compound. From Klebsiella pneumoniae.
   5952..6073    +  polyA_signal   SV40 poly(A) signal: SV40 polyadenylation signal
   6146..6162    -  protein_bind   lac operator: The lac repressor binds to the lac operator to inhibit transcription in E. coli. This inhibition can be relieved by adding lactose or isopropyl-β-D-thiogalactopyranoside (IPTG). lac repressor encoded by lacI
   6170..6200    -  promoter       lac promoter: promoter for the E. coli lac operon
   6215..6236    -  protein_bind   CAP binding site: CAP binding activates transcription in the presence of cAMP. E. coli catabolite activator protein
   6249..6341    -  CDS            lacI (fragment): lac repressor; lacI; The lac repressor binds to the lac operator to inhibit transcription in E. coli. This inhibition can be relieved by adding lactose or isopropyl-β-D-thiogalactopyranoside (IPTG).
   6524..7112    -  rep_origin     ori: high-copy-number ColE1/pMB1/pBR322/pUC origin of replication
   7283..8143    -  CDS            AmpR: β-lactamase; bla; confers resistance to ampicillin, carbenicillin, and related antibiotics
   8144..8248    -  promoter       AmpR promoter: bla
