[The description below was written by a language model from this plasmid's Addgene catalogue record and pLannotate feature annotations shown in this document.]
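Description:
CSII-TK-MCS is an empty HIV-1-based lentiviral expression backbone derived from CSII-EF-MCS, in which the EF-1α promoter has been replaced by the herpes simplex virus thymidine kinase (TK) promoter. A short residual fragment of the EF-1α core promoter is still annotated just upstream of the TK promoter. The plasmid is propagated in E. coli through a high-copy ColE1/pUC-type origin with ampicillin selection (AmpR), and it also carries an f1 phage origin. The catalogue lists the parental backbone as 9,136 bp, whereas the sequenced record is 8,279 nt, which is in the direction expected if a larger promoter was swapped for a smaller one.

The viral genome is transcribed in packaging cells from a CMV enhancer/promoter fused to a truncated 5' LTR, a chimeric arrangement that typically makes genomic RNA production Tat-independent. Downstream lie the Ψ packaging signal with a partial gag sequence, the Rev response element for Rev-dependent nuclear export, and the cPPT/CTS, which aids nuclear import of the reverse-transcribed genome. The TK promoter follows, with a gap before the WPRE that presumably holds the multiple cloning site, although the feature table does not annotate it. The WPRE enhances transcript stability and expression. The nef-matching sequence and the second truncated LTR represent the 3' LTR region, followed by a bGH polyadenylation signal.

Outside the LTRs, an SV40 promoter/EM7–BleoR–SV40 poly(A) cassette confers Zeocin resistance. Because it is not part of the packaged genome, it would select for transfected rather than transduced cells. No insert is present. A gene of interest is added by restriction cloning for TK-driven expression in mammalian cells, the TK promoter generally being regarded as weaker than EF-1α.
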