Addgene plasmid #203597: CSII-TK-MCS
Purpose: (Empty Backbone) Empty lentiviral vector to express protein in mammalian cells cells.
Depositing lab: Hiroyuki Mizuguchi. Depositing organization: The University of Osaka. Publication: miR-27b targets MAIP1 to mediate lipid accumulation in cultured human and mouse hepatic cells. Sakai E, Imaizumi T, Suzuki R, Taracena-Gandara M, Fujimoto T, Sakurai F, Mizuguchi H. Commun Biol. 2023 Jun 24;6(1):669. doi: 10.1038/s42003-023-05049-w. PubMed 37355744.
Backbone
  Vector backbone: CSII-EF-MCS
  Backbone manufacturer: RIKEN-BRC
  Backbone size (bp): 9136
  Modifications to backbone: EF1a promoter was replaced with TK promoter
  Vector type: Mammalian Expression, Lentiviral
  Promoter: TK
  Selectable markers: Zeocin
Growth in bacteria
  Bacterial resistance: Ampicillin, 100 μg/mL
  Growth temperature: 37°C
  Growth strain: NEB Stable
  Copy number: Unknown
Gene/Insert
  Cloning method: Restriction Enzyme
Terms and licenses: Academic/Nonprofit Terms; Industry Terms: Not Available to Industry
How to cite: CSII-TK-MCS was a gift from Hiroyuki Mizuguchi (Addgene plasmid # 203597 ; http://n2t.net/addgene:203597 ; RRID:Addgene_203597)
